Addgene plasmid #70159: pCMV-OptoSTIM1
Purpose: Mammalian expression plasmid of OptoSTIM1 (optogenetically-activated STIM1 protein)
Depositing lab: Won Do Heo. Depositing organization: Institute for Basic Science. Publication: Optogenetic control of endogenous Ca channels in vivo. Kyung T, Lee S, Kim JE, Cho T, Park H, Jeong YM, Kim D, Shin A, Kim S, Baek J, Kim J, Kim NY, Woo D, Chae S, Kim CH, Shin HS, Han YM, Kim D, Heo WD. Nat Biotechnol. 2015 Sep 14. doi: 10.1038/nbt.3350. PubMed 26368050.
Backbone
  Vector backbone: pEGFP-C1
  Backbone manufacturer: Clontech
  Backbone size w/o insert (bp): 4700
  Total vector size (bp): 7657
  Modifications to backbone: EGFP gene was removed and re-inserted at restriction enzyme sites NheI and AgeI.
  Vector type: Mammalian Expression
  Selectable markers: Neomycin (select with G418)
Growth in bacteria
  Bacterial resistance: Kanamycin, 50 μg/mL
  Growth temperature: 37°C
  Growth strain: DH5alpha
  Copy number: High Copy
Gene/Insert
  Gene/Insert name: OptoSTIM1
  Species: H. sapiens (human), A. thaliana (mustard weed)
  Insert size (bp): 3663
  Entrez Gene: STIM1 (a.k.a. D11S4896E, GOK, IMD10, STRMK, TAM, TAM1)
  Promoter: CMV
  Tag / fusion protein: EGFP (N terminal on insert)
  Cloning method: Restriction Enzyme; 5′ cloning site NheI (not destroyed); 3′ cloning site EcoRI (not destroyed)
  Sequencing primers: 5′ CMV-F; 3′ SV40-pAR
Terms and licenses: Academic/Nonprofit Terms; Industry Terms: Not Available to Industry
How to cite: pCMV-OptoSTIM1 was a gift from Won Do Heo (Addgene plasmid # 70159 ; http://n2t.net/addgene:70159 ; RRID:Addgene_70159)
