[The description below was written by a language model from this plasmid's Addgene catalogue record and pLannotate feature annotations shown in this document.]
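Description:
pCMV-OptoSTIM1 is a mammalian expression plasmid built on the Clontech pEGFP-C1 backbone, in which the EGFP gene was removed and re-inserted between the NheI and AgeI sites. It is a high-copy plasmid that replicates in E. coli from a ColE1/pUC-type origin and also carries an f1 origin. A single NeoR/KanR (Tn5 aminoglycoside phosphotransferase) gene serves both hosts. The bacterial bla-type promoter drives it for kanamycin selection, and the adjacent SV40 enhancer/early promoter, paired with an HSV TK polyadenylation signal, drives it for G418 selection of transfected mammalian cells.

The payload is a single fusion reading frame under the human CMV immediate-early enhancer and promoter, terminated by the SV40 poly(A) signal. It consists of an N-terminal EGFP, a fragment of Arabidopsis thaliana cryptochrome 2 (CRY2), and a fragment of human STIM1, cloned between NheI and EcoRI. CRY2 is a blue-light photoreceptor whose light-induced oligomerisation is widely used in optogenetics, and STIM1 is the ER calcium sensor that activates store-operated calcium channels once it clusters. Joining the two yields the optogenetically activated STIM1 described in the record, while EGFP allows expression and localisation to be followed by fluorescence. The record does not give the exact residue boundaries of either fragment.

Several short annotations are probably backbone remnants or chance matches rather than functional parts: a reverse-strand 9xHis fragment in the linker region, and large T antigen, ble and bGH poly(A) fragments. According to the associated publication title, the construct is used for light control of endogenous calcium channels, including in vivo.
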