Features (pLannotate 1.2.2; 17 found; start..end, strand, type, name):
     61..364     +  enhancer       CMV enhancer: human cytomegalovirus immediate early enhancer
    365..568     +  promoter       CMV promoter: human cytomegalovirus (CMV) immediate early promoter
    603..1319    +  CDS            EGFP: EGFP is a basic (constitutively fluorescent) green fluorescent protein published in 1996, derived from Aequorea victoria. It is reported to be a rapidly-maturing weak dimer with moderate acid sensitivity.
   1335..2828    +  CDS            CRY2 (fragment): CRY2_ARATH - Also known as PHH1 From Arabidopsis thaliana (Mouse-ear cress).
   2862..2882    -  CDS            9xHis (fragment): 9xHis affinity tag
   2919..4265    +  CDS            STIM1 (fragment): STIM1_HUMAN - Also known as GOK From Homo sapiens (Human).
   4269..4305    +  misc_feature   MCS (fragment): multiple cloning site
   4322..4406    +  CDS            large T antigen (fragment): large T antigen from SV40 (simian virus 40)
   4429..4550    +  polyA_signal   SV40 poly(A) signal: SV40 polyadenylation signal
   4584..5012    -  rep_origin     f1 ori (sequence partly withheld): f1 bacteriophage origin of replication; arrow indicates direction of (+) strand synthesis
   5039..5143    +  promoter       AmpR promoter: bla
   5145..5502    +  promoter       SV40 promoter: SV40 enhancer and early promoter
   5537..6331    +  CDS            NeoR/KanR: aminoglycoside phosphotransferase from Tn5; aph(3')-II (or nptII); confers resistance to neomycin, kanamycin, and G418 (Geneticin®)
   6352..6504    +  CDS            ble (fragment): BLE_KLEPN - Experimental evidence at protein level: Swiss-Prot protein existence level 1. Binding protein with a strong affinity to the bleomycin family of antibiotics. Binds to CL990; an antimitotic-antibiotic compound. From Klebsiella pneumoniae.
   6563..6610    +  polyA_signal   HSV TK poly(A) signal: herpes simplex virus thymidine kinase polyadenylation signal (Cole and Stacy, 1985)
   6701..6717    -  polyA_signal   bGH poly(A) signal (fragment): bovine growth hormone polyadenylation signal
   6939..7527    +  rep_origin     ori: high-copy-number ColE1/pMB1/pBR322/pUC origin of replication
>Addgene plasmid #70159 | pCMV-OptoSTIM1 | addgene full sequence | sequence record 482786 | Addgene NGS Result
TAGTTATTAATAGTAATCAATTACGGGGTCATTAGTTCATAGCCCATATATGGAGTTCCGCGTTACATAA
CTTACGGTAAATGGCCCGCCTGGCTGACCGCCCAACGACCCCCGCCCATTGACGTCAATAATGACGTATG
TTCCCATAGTAACGCCAATAGGGACTTTCCATTGACGTCAATGGGTGGAGTATTTACGGTAAACTGCCCA
CTTGGCAGTACATCAAGTGTATCATATGCCAAGTACGCCCCCTATTGACGTCAATGACGGTAAATGGCCC
GCCTGGCATTATGCCCAGTACATGACCTTATGGGACTTTCCTACTTGGCAGTACATCTACGTATTAGTCA
TCGCTATTACCATGGTGATGCGGTTTTGGCAGTACATCAATGGGCGTGGATAGCGGTTTGACTCACGGGG
ATTTCCAAGTCTCCACCCCATTGACGTCAATGGGAGTTTGTTTTGGCACCAAAATCAACGGGACTTTCCA
AAATGTCGTAACAACTCCGCCCCATTGACGCAAATGGGCGGTAGGCGTGTACGGTGGGAGGTCTATATAA
GCAGAGCTGGTTTAGTGAACCGTCAGATCCGCTAGCGCCACCATGGTGAGCAAGGGCGAGGAGCTGTTCA
CCGGGGTGGTGCCCATCCTGGTCGAGCTGGACGGCGACGTAAACGGCCACAAGTTCAGCGTGTCCGGCGA
GGGCGAGGGCGATGCCACCTACGGCAAGCTGACCCTGAAGTTCATCTGCACCACCGGCAAGCTGCCCGTG
CCCTGGCCCACCCTCGTGACCACCCTGACCTACGGCGTGCAGTGCTTCAGCCGCTACCCCGACCACATGA
AGCAGCACGACTTCTTCAAGTCCGCCATGCCCGAAGGCTACGTCCAGGAGCGCACCATCTTCTTCAAGGA
CGACGGCAACTACAAGACCCGCGCCGAGGTGAAGTTCGAGGGCGACACCCTGGTGAACCGCATCGAGCTG
AAGGGCATCGACTTCAAGGAGGACGGCAACATCCTGGGGCACAAGCTGGAGTACAACTACAACAGCCACA
ACGTCTATATCATGGCCGACAAGCAGAAGAACGGCATCAAGGTGAACTTCAAGATCCGCCACAACATCGA
GGACGGCAGCGTGCAGCTCGCCGACCACTACCAGCAGAACACCCCCATCGGCGACGGCCCCGTGCTGCTG
CCCGACAACCACTACCTGAGCACCCAGTCCGCCCTGAGCAAAGACCCCAACGAGAAGCGCGATCACATGG
TCCTGCTGGAGTTCGTGACCGCCGCCGGGATCACTCTCGGCATGGACGAGCTGTACAAGCCACCGGTCGC
CACCATGAAGATGGACAAAAAGACCATCGTCTGGTTTCGGAGAGATTTGAGAATAGAAGATAATCCCGCG
CTCGCCGCCGCGGCCCACGAGGGTTCCGTCTTCCCCGTTTTCATTTGGTGTCCTGAAGAAGAAGGCCAGT
TTTATCCCGGAAGGGCCTCTAGGTGGTGGATGAAGCAAAGTCTGGCCCATCTTAGCCAGTCACTGAAAGC
ACTGGGCAGTGATCTTACCCTGATCAAGACACACAATACCATCTCTGCCATCCTCGACTGCATCAGGGTG
ACCGGCGCAACGAAAGTCGTGTTTAACCACCTGTACGATCCAGTTAGTCTGGTGCGCGACCACACTGTGA
AGGAGAAGCTGGTGGAACGGGGGATCAGTGTGCAGAGCTACAACGGGGACCTTCTGTACGAGCCATGGGA
GATCTATTGCGAGAAAGGGAAACCGTTCACCTCCTTCAACAGTTACTGGAAGAAATGTTTGGATATGTCA
ATAGAGTCCGTTATGTTGCCCCCTCCCTGGAGACTGATGCCGATTACTGCTGCTGCAGAGGCCATCTGGG
CCTGCTCCATCGAGGAACTCGGTCTGGAAAATGAAGCAGAAAAGCCAAGCAATGCACTTCTCACTAGAGC
CTGGAGCCCCGGCTGGTCTAATGCCGACAAGCTGCTTAACGAGTTCATCGAAAAACAACTGATTGACTAC
GCGAAGAACTCCAAGAAAGTGGTAGGTAACTCAACTAGCTTGCTCTCTCCATATCTCCATTTTGGCGAGA
TTTCTGTCCGCCATGTATTTCAGTGCGCTCGGATGAAACAGATTATCTGGGCTCGCGATAAAAACAGCGA
AGGCGAAGAAAGCGCCGATCTGTTCCTGCGAGGGATCGGACTTCGGGAATACTCCCGGTATATATGTTTC
AACTTTCCATTCACACACGAGCAGAGTCTGTTGTCCCACCTCAGGTTCTTCCCCTGGGACGCCGATGTCG
ACAAATTCAAGGCATGGAGACAGGGAAGGACAGGGTACCCACTCGTGGATGCTGGCATGAGAGAGCTCTG
GGCTACAGGCTGGATGCACAACCGCATCCGGGTAATCGTGTCCTCATTTGCTGTCAAGTTTCTGCTCCTG
CCTTGGAAATGGGGAATGAAGTACTTTTGGGATACCCTTCTCGACGCCGACTTGGAGTGTGACATTCTGG
GATGGCAATATATTAGCGGGTCAATTCCTGACGGCCATGAGTTGGACAGGTTGGACAATCCGGCCTTGCA
GGGAGCTAAGTATGATCCCGAAGGAGAGTATATTCGACAGTGGCTCCCCGAGCTGGCCCGACTTCCTACG
GAGTGGATTCACCATCCTTGGGACGCACCACTGACAGTGCTCAAGGCAAGCGGGGTGGAGCTGGGCACCA
ATTACGCTAAGCCTATAGTTGATATAGATACAGCACGCGAGCTGCTGGCTAAAGCGATCTCTCGCACTCG
GGAGGCGCAGATTATGATCGGTGCTGCCGTGTACAGTGGGGGAGGCGGAGGGGGTGGTTCAGGTGGTGGT
GGTGGTGGTGGTTCGGGTGGTGGCGGAGGGGGAGGCTCCGGACTCAGATCTAAGGAGCACATGAAGAAGA
TGATGAAGGACTTGGAGGGGTTACACCGAGCTGAGCAGAGTCTGCATGACCTTCAGGAAAGGCTGCACAA
GGCCCAGGAGGAGCACCGCACAGTGGAGGTGGAGAAGGTCCATCTGGAAAAGAAGCTGCGCGATGAGATC
AACCTTGCTAAGCAGGAAGCCCAGCGGCTGAAGGAGCTGCGGGAGGGTACTGAGAATGAGCGGAGCCGCC
AAAAATATGCTGAGGAGGAGTTGGAGCAGGTTCGGGAGGCCTTGAGGAAAGCAGAGAAGGAGCTAGAATC
TCACAGCTCATGGTATGCTCCAGAGGCCCTTCAGAAGTGGCTGCAGCTGACACATGAGGTGGAGGTGCAA
TATTACAACATCAAGAAGCAAAATGCTGAGAAGCAGCTGCTGGTGGCCAAGGAGGGGGCTGAGAAGATAA
AAAAGAAGAGAAACACACTCTTTGGCACCTTCCACGTGGCCCACAGCTCTTCCCTGGATGATGTAGATCA
TAAAATTCTAACAGCTAAGCAAGCACTGAGCGAGGTGACAGCAGCATTGCGGGAGCGCCTGCACCGCTGG
CAACAGATCGAGATCCTCTGTGGCTTCCAGATTGTCAACAACCCTGGCATCCACTCACTGGTGGCTGCCC
TCAACATAGACCCCAGCTGGATGGGCAGTACACGCCCCAACCCTGCTCACTTCATCATGACTGACGACGT
GGATGACATGGATGAGGAGATTGTGTCTCCCTTGTCCATGCAGTCCCCTAGCCTGCAGAGCAGTGTTCGG
CAGCGCCTGACGGAGCCACAGCATGGCCTGGGATCTCAGAGAGATTTGACCCATTCCGATTCGGAGTCCT
CCCTCCACATGAGTGACCGCCAGCGTGTGGCCCCCAAACCTCCTCAGATGAGCCGTGCTGCAGACGAGGC
TCTCAATGCCATGACTTCCAATGGCAGCCACCGGCTGATCGAGGGGGTCCACCCAGGGTCTCTGGTGGAG
AAACTGCCTGACAGCCCTGCCCTGGCCAAGAAGGCATTACTGGCGCTGAACCATGGGCTGGACAAGGCCC
ACAGCCTGATGGAGCTGAGCCCCTCAGCCCCACCTGGTGGCTCTCCACATTTGGATTCTTCCCGTTCTCA
CAGCCCCAGCTCCCCAGACCCAGACACACCATCTCCAGTTGGGGACAGCCGAGCCCTGCAAGCCAGCCGA
AACACACGCATTCCCCACCTGGCTGGCAAGAAGGCTGTGGCTGAGGAGGATAATGGCTCTATTGGCGAGG
AAACAGACTCCAGCCCAGGCCGGAAGAAGTTTCCCCTCAAAATCTTTAAGAAGCCTCTTAAGAAGTAGGA
ATTCTGCAGTCGACGGTACCGCGGGCCCGGGATCCACCGGATCTAGATAACTGATCATAATCAGCCATAC
CACATTTGTAGAGGTTTTACTTGCTTTAAAAAACCTCCCACACCTCCCCCTGAACCTGAAACATAAAATG
AATGCAATTGTTGTTGTTAACTTGTTTATTGCAGCTTATAATGGTTACAAATAAAGCAATAGCATCACAA
ATTTCACAAATAAAGCATTTTTTTCACTGCATTCTAGTTGTGGTTTGTCCAAACTCATCAATGTATCTTA
ACGCGTAAATTGTAAGCGTTAATATTTTGTTAAAATTCGCGTTAAATTTTTGTTAAATCAGCTCATTTTT
TAACCAATAGGCCGAAATCGGCAAAATCCCTTATAAATCAAAAGAATAGACCGAGATAGGGT
[37 nt withheld, positions 4683-4719]
AAAGAACGTGGACTCCAACGTCAAAGG
[49 nt withheld, positions 4747-4795]
T
[91 nt withheld, positions 4797-4887]
G
[124 nt withheld, positions 4889-5012]
CAGGTGGCACTTTTCGGGGAAATGTGCGCGGAACCCCTATTTGTTTATTTTTCTAAATACATTCAAATAT
GTATCCGCTCATGAGACAATAACCCTGATAAATGCTTCAATAATATTGAAAAAGGAAGAGTCCTGAGGCG
GAAAGAACCAGCTGTGGAATGTGTGTCAGTTAGGGTGTGGAAAGTCCCCAGGCTCCCCAGCAGGCAGAAG
TATGCAAAGCATGCATCTCAATTAGTCAGCAACCAGGTGTGGAAAGTCCCCAGGCTCCCCAGCAGGCAGA
AGTATGCAAAGCATGCATCTCAATTAGTCAGCAACCATAGTCCCGCCCCTAACTCCGCCCATCCCGCCCC
TAACTCCGCCCAGTTCCGCCCATTCTCCGCCCCATGGCTGACTAATTTTTTTTATTTATGCAGAGGCCGA
GGCCGCCTCGGCCTCTGAGCTATTCCAGAAGTAGTGAGGAGGCTTTTTTGGAGGCCTAGGCTTTTGCAAA
GATCGATCAAGAGACAGGATGAGGATCGTTTCGCATGATTGAACAAGATGGATTGCACGCAGGTTCTCCG
GCCGCTTGGGTGGAGAGGCTATTCGGCTATGACTGGGCACAACAGACAATCGGCTGCTCTGATGCCGCCG
TGTTCCGGCTGTCAGCGCAGGGGCGCCCGGTTCTTTTTGTCAAGACCGACCTGTCCGGTGCCCTGAATGA
ACTGCAAGACGAGGCAGCGCGGCTATCGTGGCTGGCCACGACGGGCGTTCCTTGCGCAGCTGTGCTCGAC
GTTGTCACTGAAGCGGGAAGGGACTGGCTGCTATTGGGCGAAGTGCCGGGGCAGGATCTCCTGTCATCTC
ACCTTGCTCCTGCCGAGAAAGTATCCATCATGGCTGATGCAATGCGGCGGCTGCATACGCTTGATCCGGC
TACCTGCCCATTCGACCACCAAGCGAAACATCGCATCGAGCGAGCACGTACTCGGATGGAAGCCGGTCTT
GTCGATCAGGATGATCTGGACGAAGAGCATCAGGGGCTCGCGCCAGCCGAACTGTTCGCCAGGCTCAAGG
CGAGCATGCCCGACGGCGAGGATCTCGTCGTGACCCATGGCGATGCCTGCTTGCCGAATATCATGGTGGA
AAATGGCCGCTTTTCTGGATTCATCGACTGTGGCCGGCTGGGTGTGGCGGACCGCTATCAGGACATAGCG
TTGGCTACCCGTGATATTGCTGAAGAGCTTGGCGGCGAATGGGCTGACCGCTTCCTCGTGCTTTACGGTA
TCGCCGCTCCCGATTCGCAGCGCATCGCCTTCTATCGCCTTCTTGACGAGTTCTTCTGAGCGGGACTCTG
GGGTTCGAAATGACCGACCAAGCGACGCCCAACCTGCCATCACGAGATTTCGATTCCACCGCCGCCTTCT
ATGAAAGGTTGGGCTTCGGAATCGTTTTCCGGGACGCCGGCTGGATGATCCTCCAGCGCGGGGATCTCAT
GCTGGAGTTCTTCGCCCACCCTAGGGGGAGGCTAACTGAAACACGGAAGGAGACAATACCGGAAGGAACC
CGCGCTATGACGGCAATAAAAAGACAGAATAAAACGCACGGTGTTGGGTCGTTTGTTCATAAACGCGGGG
TTCGGTCCCAGGGCTGGCACTCTGTCGATACCCCACCGAGACCCCATTGGGGCCAATACGCCCGCGTTTC
TTCCTTTTCCCCACCCCACCCCCCAAGTTCGGGTGAAGGCCCAGGGCTCGCAGCCAACGTCGGGGCGGCA
GGCCCTGCCATAGCCTCAGGTTACTCATATATACTTTAGATTGATTTAAAACTTCATTTTTAATTTAAAA
GGATCTAGGTGAAGATCCTTTTTGATAATCTCATGACCAAAATCCCTTAACGTGAGTTTTCGTTCCACTG
AGCGTCAGACCCCGTAGAAAAGATCAAAGGATCTTCTTGAGATCCTTTTTTTCTGCGCGTAATCTGCTGC
TTGCAAACAAAAAAACCACCGCTACCAGCGGTGGTTTGTTTGCCGGATCAAGAGCTACCAACTCTTTTTC
CGAAGGTAACTGGCTTCAGCAGAGCGCAGATACCAAATACTGTTCTTCTAGTGTAGCCGTAGTTAGGCCA
CCACTTCAAGAACTCTGTAGCACCGCCTACATACCTCGCTCTGCTAATCCTGTTACCAGTGGCTGCTGCC
AGTGGCGATAAGTCGTGTCTTACCGGGTTGGACTCAAGACGATAGTTACCGGATAAGGCGCAGCGGTCGG
GCTGAACGGGGGGTTCGTGCACACAGCCCAGCTTGGAGCGAACGACCTACACCGAACTGAGATACCTACA
GCGTGAGCTATGAGAAAGCGCCACGCTTCCCGAAGGGAGAAAGGCGGACAGGTATCCGGTAAGCGGCAGG
GTCGGAACAGGAGAGCGCACGAGGGAGCTTCCAGGGGGAAACGCCTGGTATCTTTATAGTCCTGTCGGGT
TTCGCCACCTCTGACTTGAGCGTCGATTTTTGTGATGCTCGTCAGGGGGGCGGAGCCTATGGAAAAACGC
CAGCAACGCGGCCTTTTTACGGTTCCTGGCCTTTTGCTGGCCTTTTGCTCACATGTTCTTTCCTGCGTTA
TCCCCTGATTCTGTGGATAACCGTATTACCGCCATGCAT
