>Addgene plasmid #70159 | pCMV-OptoSTIM1 | addgene partial sequence | sequence record 128002 | CMV-F 5'-CGCAAATGGGCGGTAGGCGTG-3'
GCAGAGCTGGTTTAGTGAACCGTCAGATCCGCTAGCGCCACCATGGTGAGCAAGGGCGAGGAGCTGTTCA
CCGGGGTGGTGCCCATCCTGGTCGAGCTGGACGGCGACGTAAACGGCCACAAGTTCAGCGTGTCCGGCGA
GGGCGAGGGCGATGCCACCTACGGCAAGCTGACCCTGAAGTTCATCTGCACCACCGGCAAGCTGCCCGTG
CCCTGGCCCACCCTCGTGACCACCCTGACCTACGGCGTGCAGTGCTTCAGCCGCTACCCCGACCACATGA
AGCAGCACGACTTCTTCAAGTCCGCCATGCCCGAAGGCTACGTCCAGGAGCGCACCATCTTCTTCAAGGA
CGACGGCAACTACAAGACCCGCGCCGAGGTGAAGTTCGAGGGCGACACCCTGGTGAACCGCATCGAGCTG
AAGGGCATCGACTTCAAGGAGGACGGCAACATCCTGGGGCACAAGCTGGAGTACAACTACAACAGCCACA
ACGTCTATATCATGGCCGACAAGCAGAAGAACGGCATCAAGGTGAACTTCAAGATCCGCCACAACATCGA
GGACGGCAGCGTGCAGCTCGCCGACCACTACCAGCAGAACACCCCCATCGGCGACGGCCCCGTGCTGCTG
CCCGACAACCACTACCTGAGCACCCAGTCCGCCCTGAGCAAAGACCCCAACGAGAAGCGCGATCACATGG
TCCTGCTGGAGTTCGTGACCGCCGCCGGGATCACTCTCGGCATGGACGAGCTGTACAAGCCACCGGTCGC
CACCATGAAGATGGACAAAAAGACCATCGTCTGGTTTCGGAGAGATTTGAGAATAGAAGATAATCCCGCG
CTCGCCGCCGCGGCCCACGAGGGTTCCGTCTTCCCCGTTTTCATTTGGTGTCCTGAAGAA
