>Addgene plasmid #70159 | pCMV-OptoSTIM1 | addgene partial sequence | sequence record 128006 | SV40pA-R 5'-GAAATTTGTGATGCTATTGC-3'
GTTAACAACAACAATTGCATTCATTTTATGTTTCAGGTTCAGGGGGAGGTGTGGGAGGTTTTTTAAAGCA
AGTAAAACCTCTACAAATGTGGTATGGCTGATTATGATCAGTTATCTAGATCCGGTGGATCCCGGGCCCG
CGGTACCGTCGACTGCAGAATTCCTACTTCTTAAGAGGCTTCTTAAAGATTTTGAGGGGAAACTTCTTCC
GGCCTGGGCTGGAGTCTGTTTCCTCGCCAATAGAGCCATTATCCTCCTCAGCCACAGCCTTCTTGCCAGC
CAGGTGGGGAATGCGTGTGTTTCGGCTGGCTTGCAGGGCTCGGCTGTCCCCAACTGGAGATGGTGTGTCT
GGGTCTGGGGAGCTGGGGCTGTGAGAACGGGAAGAATCCAAATGTGGAGAGCCACCAGGTGGGGCTGAGG
GGCTCAGCTCCATCAGGCTGTGGGCCTTGTCCAGCCCATGGTTCAGCGCCAGTAATGCCTTCTTGGCCAG
GGCAGGGCTGTCAGGCAGTTTCTCCACCAGAGACCCTGGGTGGACCCCCTCGATCAGCCGGTGGCTGCCA
TTGGAAGTCATGGCATTGAGAGCCTCGTCTGCAGCACGGCTCATCTGAGGAGGTTTGGGGGCCACACGCT
GGCGGTCACTCATGTGGAGGGAGGACTCCGAATCGGAATGGGTCAAATCTCTCTGAGATCCCAGGCCATG
CTGTGGCTCCGTCAGGCGCTGCCGAACACTGCTCTGCAGGCTAGGGGACTGCATGGACAAGGGAGACACA
ATCTCCTCATCCATGTCATCCACGTCGTCAGTCATGATGAAGTGAGCAGGGTTGGGGCGTGTACTGCCCA
TCCAGCTGGGGTCTATGTTGAGGGCAGCCACCAGTGAGTGGATGCCAGGGTTGTTGACAATCTGGAAGCC
ACAGAGGATCTCGATCTGTTGCCAGCGGTGCAGGCGCTCCCGCAATGCTGCTGTCACCTCGCTCAGTGCT
TGCTTA
