>Addgene plasmid #70159 | pCMV-OptoSTIM1 | addgene partial sequence | sequence record 128547 | cry2-F 5'-TTCACACACGAGCAGAGTCT-3'
AATTCAAGGCATGGAGACAGGGAAGGACAGGGTACCCACTCGTGGATGCTGGCATGAGAGAGCTCTGGGC
TACAGGCTGGATGCACAACCGCATCCGGGTAATCGTGTCCTCATTTGCTGTCAAGTTTCTGCTCCTGCCT
TGGAAATGGGGAATGAAGTACTTTTGGGATACCCTTCTCGACGCCGACTTGGAGTGTGACATTCTGGGAT
GGCAATATATTAGCGGGTCAATTCCTGACGGCCATGAGTTGGACAGGTTGGACAATCCGGCCTTGCAGGG
AGCTAAGTATGATCCCGAAGGAGAGTATATTCGACAGTGGCTCCCCGAGCTGGCCCGACTTCCTACGGAG
TGGATTCACCATCCTTGGGACGCACCACTGACAGTGCTCAAGGCAAGCGGGGTGGAGCTGGGCACCAATT
ACGCTAAGCCTATAGTTGATATAGATACAGCACGCGAGCTGCTGGCTAAAGCGATCTCTCGCACTCGGGA
GGCGCANATTATGATCGGTGCTGCCGTGTACAGTGGGGGAGGCGGAGGGGGTGGTTCAGGTGGTGGTGGT
GGTGGTGG
